>Addgene plasmid #123188 | pSB96 - pL2_pSB90_2x35S::fLUC-I::tNOS | addgene full sequence | sequence record 242082 | Addgene NGS Result
AAGACGGGGGTTCGTTTTGAAGATCACCCTTCAGACCCAAGGCCAGTGTGCGTTGATCGCGGCCACACTG
CAAATTCACATACTGTCGATAAAGGGGCGTTGGACGAGAACCCATTCGTCAGGATACTGGCTCGTGATCT
CACTGAGCGTCAGACCCCGTAGAAAAGATCAAAGGATCTTCTTGAGATCCTTTTTTTCTGCGCGTAATCT
GCTGCTTGCAAACAAAAAAACCACCGCTACCAGCGGTGGTTTGTTTGCCGGATCAAGAGCTACCAACTCT
TTTTCCGAAGGTAACTGGCTTCAGCAGAGCGCAGATACCAAATACTGTTCTTCTAGTGTAGCCGTAGTTA
GGCCACCACTTCAAGAACTCTGTAGCACCGCCTACATACCTCGCTCTGCTAATCCTGTTACCAGTGGCTG
CTGCCAGTGGCGATAAGTCGTGTCTTACCGGGTTGGACTCAAGACGATAGTTACCGGATAAGGCGCAGCG
GTCGGGCTGAACGGGGGGTTCGTGCACACAGCCCAGCTTGGAGCGAACGACCTACACCGAACTGAGATAC
CTACAGCGTGAGCTATGAGAAAGCGCCACGCTTCCCGAAGGGAGAAAGGCGGACAGGTATCCGGTAAGCG
GCAGGGTCGGAACAGGAGAGCGCACGAGGGAGCTTCCAGGGGGAAACGCCTGGTATCTTTATAGTCCTGT
CGGGTTTCGCCACCTCTGACTTGAGCGTCGATTTTTGTGATGCTCGTCAGGGGGGCGGAGCCTATGGAAA
AACGCCAGCAACGCGGCCTTTTTACGGTTCCTGCTCGGATCTGTTGGACCGGACAGTAGTCATGGTTGAT
GGGCTGCCTGTATCGAGTGGTGATTTTGTGCCGAGCTGCCGGTCGGGGAGCTGTTGGCTGGCTGGTGGCA
GGATATATTGTGGTGTAAACAAATTGACGCTTAGACAACTTAATAACACATTGCGGACGTTTTTAATGTA
CTGGGGTTGAACACTCTGTGCCGAATTCGGATCCGGAGGTCAACATGGTGGAGCACGACACTCTGGTCTA
CTCCAAAAATGTCAAAGATACAGTCTCAGAAGATCAAAGGGCTATTGAGACTTTTCAACAAAGGATAATT
TCGGGAAACCTCCTCGGATTCCATTGCCCAGCTATCTGTCACTTCATCGAAAGGACAGTAGAAAAGGAAG
GTGGCTCCTACAAATGCCATCATTGCGATAAAGGAAAGGCTATCATTCAAGATCTCTCTGCCGACAGTGG
TCCCAAAGATGGACCCCCACCCACGAGGAGCATCGTGGAAAAAGAAGAGGTTCCAACCACGTCTACAAAG
CAAGTGGATTGATGTGATAACATGGTGGAGCACGACACTCTGGTCTACTCCAAAAATGTCAAAGATACAG
TCTCAGAAGATCAAAGGGCTATTGAGACTTTTCAACAAAGGATAATTTCGGGAAACCTCCTCGGATTCCA
TTGCCCAGCTATCTGTCACTTCATCGAAAGGACAGTAGAAAAGGAAGGTGGCTCCTACAAATGCCATCAT
TGCGATAAAGGAAAGGCTATCATTCAAGATCTCTCTGCCGACAGTGGTCCCAAAGATGGACCCCCACCCA
CGAGGAGCATCGTGGAAAAAGAAGAGGTTCCAACCACGTCTACAAAGCAAGTGGATTGATGTGACATCTC
CACTGACGTAAGGGATGACGCACAATCCCACTATCCTTCGCAAGACCCTTCCTCTATATAAGGAAGTTCA
TTTCATTTGGAGAGGACACGCTCGAGTATAAGAGCTCATTTTTACAACAATTACCAACAACAACAAACAA
CAAACAACATTACAATTACATTTACAATTATCGATACAATGGAGGACGCCAAAAACATAAAGAAAGGCCC
GGCGCCATTCTATCCTCTAGAGGATGGAACCGCTGGAGAGCAACTGCATAAGGCTATGAAGAGATACGCC
CTGGTTCCTGGAACAATTGCTTTTACAGATGCACATATCGAGGTAAGTTTCTGCTTCTACCTTTGATATA
TATATAATAATTATCATTAATTAGTAGTAATATAATATTTCAAATATTTTTTTCAAAATAAAAGAATGTA
GTATATAGCAATTGCTTTTCTGTAGTTTATAAGTGTGTATATTTTAATTTATAACTTTTCTAATATATGA
CCAAAATTTGTTGATGTGCAGGTGAACATCACGTACGCGGAATACTTCGAAATGTCCGTTCGGTTGGCAG
AAGCTATGAAACGATATGGGCTGAATACAAATCACAGAATCGTCGTATGCAGTGAAAACTCTCTTCAATT
CTTTATGCCGGTGTTGGGCGCGTTATTTATCGGAGTTGCAGTTGCGCCCGCGAACGACATTTATAATGAA
CGTGAATTGCTCAACAGTATGAACATTTCGCAGCCTACCGTAGTGTTTGTTTCCAAAAAGGGGTTGCAAA
AAATTTTGAACGTGCAAAAAAAATTACCAATAATCCAGAAAATTATTATCATGGATTCTAAAACGGATTA
CCAGGGATTTCAGTCGATGTACACGTTCGTCACATCTCATCTACCTCCCGGTTTTAATGAATACGATTTT
GTACCAGAGTCCTTTGATCGTGACAAAACAATTGCACTGATAATGAATTCCTCTGGATCTACTGGGTTAC
CTAAGGGTGTGGCCCTTCCGCATAGAACTGCCTGCGTCAGATTCTCGCATGCCAGAGATCCTATTTTTGG
CAATCAAATCATTCCGGATACTGCGATTTTAAGTGTTGTTCCATTCCATCACGGTTTTGGAATGTTTACT
ACACTCGGATATTTGATATGTGGATTTCGAGTCGTCTTAATGTATAGATTTGAAGAAGAGCTGTTTTTAC
GATCCCTTCAGGATTACAAAATTCAAAGTGCGTTGCTAGTACCAACCCTATTTTCATTCTTCGCCAAAAG
CACTCTGATTGACAAATACGATTTATCTAATTTACACGAAATTGCTTCTGGGGGCGCACCTCTTTCGAAA
GAAGTCGGGGAAGCGGTTGCAAAACGCTTCCATCTTCCAGGGATACGACAAGGATATGGGCTCACTGAGA
CTACATCAGCTATTCTGATTACACCCGAGGGGGATGATAAACCGGGCGCGGTCGGTAAAGTTGTTCCATT
TTTTGAAGCGAAGGTTGTGGATCTGGATACCGGGAAAACGCTGGGCGTTAATCAGAGAGGCGAATTATGT
GTCAGAGGACCTATGATTATGTCCGGTTATGTAAACAATCCGGAAGCGACCAACGCCTTGATTGACAAGG
ATGGATGGCTACATTCTGGAGACATAGCTTACTGGGACGAGGACGAACACTTCTTCATAGTTGACCGCTT
GAAGTCTTTAATTAAATACAAAGGATATCAGGTGGCCCCCGCTGAATTGGAATCGATATTGTTACAACAC
CCCAACATCTTCGACGCGGGCGTGGCAGGTCTGCCCGACGATGACGCCGGTGAACTTCCCGCCGCCGTTG
TTGTTTTGGAGCACGGAAAGACGATGACGGAAAAAGAGATCGTGGATTACGTCGCCAGTCAAGTAACAAC
CGCGAAAAAGTTGCGCGGAGGAGTTGTGTTTGTGGACGAAGTACCGAAAGGTCTTACCGGAAAACTCGAC
GCAAGAAAAATCAGAGAGATCCTCATAAAGGCCAAGAAGGGCGGAAAGTCCAAATTGTAAGCTTGTCAAG
CAGATCGTTCAAACATTTGGCAATAAAGTTTCTTAAGATTGAATCCTGTTGCCGGTCTTGCGATGATTAT
CATATAATTTCTGTTGAATTACGTTAAGCATGTAATAATTAACATGTAATGCATGACGTTATTTATGAGA
TGGGTTTTTATGATTAGAGTCCCGCAATTATACATTTAATACGCGATAGAAAACAAAATATAGCGCGCAA
ACTAGGATAAATTATCGCGCGCGGTGTCATCTATGTTACTAGATCGACGCTGCAAGGTTTTGACGGGTTT
ACTAGAGGATGCACATGTGACCGAGGGACACGAAGTGATCCGTTTAAACTATCAGTGTTTGACAGGATAT
ATTGGCGGGTAAACCTAAGAGAAAAGAGCGTTTATTAGAATAATCGGATATTTAAAAGGGCGTGAAAAGG
TTTATCCGTTCGTCCATTTGTATGTGCCAGCCGTGCGGCTGCATGAAATCCTGGCCGGTTTGTCTGATGC
CAAGCTGGCGGCCTGGCCGGCCAGCTTGGCCGCTGAAGAAACCGAGCGCCGCCGTCTAAAAAGGTGATGT
GTATTTGAGTAAAACAGCTTGCGTCATGCGGTCGCTGCGTATATGATGCGATGAGTAAATAAACAAATAC
GCAAGGGGAACGCATGAAGGTTATCGCTGTACTTAACCAGAAAGGCGGGTCAGGCAAGACGACCATCGCA
ACCCATCTAGCCCGCGCCCTGCAACTCGCCGGGGCCGATGTTCTGTTAGTCGATTCCGATCCCCAGGGCA
GTGCCCGCGATTGGGCGGCCGTGCGGGAAGATCAACCGCTAACCGTTGTCGGCATCGACCGCCCGACGAT
TGACCGCGACGTGAAGGCCATCGGCCGGCGCGACTTCGTAGTGATCGACGGAGCGCCCCAGGCGGCGGAC
TTGGCTGTGTCCGCGATCAAGGCAGCCGACTTCGTGCTGATTCCGGTGCAGCCAAGCCCTTACGACATAT
GGGCCACCGCCGACCTGGTGGAGCTGGTTAAGCAGCGCATTGAGGTCACGGATGGAAGGCTACAAGCGGC
CTTTGTCGTGTCGCGGGCGATCAAAGGCACGCGCATCGGCGGTGAGGTTGCCGAGGCGCTGGCCGGGTAC
GAGCTGCCCATTCTTGAGTCCCGTATCACGCAGCGCGTGAGCTACCCAGGCACTGCCGCCGCCGGCACAA
CCGTTCTTGAATCAGAACCCGAGGGCGACGCTGCCCGCGAGGTCCAGGCGCTGGCCGCTGAAATTAAATC
AAAACTCATTTGAGTTAATGAGGTAAAGAGAAAATGAGCAAAAGCACAAACACGCTAAGTGCCGGCCGTC
CGAGCGCACGCAGCAGCAAGGCTGCAACGTTGGCCAGCCTGGCAGACACGCCAGCCATGAAGCGGGTCAA
CTTTCAGTTGCCGGCGGAGGATCACACCAAGCTGAAGATGTACGCGGTACGCCAAGGCAAGACCATTACC
GAGCTGCTATCTGAATACATCGCGCAGCTACCAGAGTAAATGAGCAAATGAATAAATGAGTAGATGAATT
TTAGCGGCTAAAGGAGGCGGCATGGAAAATCAAGAACAACCAGGCACCGACGCCGTGGAATGCCCCATGT
GTGGAGGAACGGGCGGTTGGCCAGGCGTAAGCGGCTGGGTTGTCTGCCGGCCCTGCAATGGCACTGGAAC
CCCCAAGCCCGAGGAATCGGCGTGAGCGGTCGCAAACCATCCGGCCCGGTACAAATCGGCGCGGCGCTGG
GTGATGACCTGGTGGAGAAGTTGAAGGCCGCGCAGGCCGCCCAGCGGCAACGCATCGAGGCAGAAGCACG
CCCCGGTGAATCGTGGCAAGCGGCCGCTGATCGAATCCGCAAAGAATCCCGGCAACCGCCGGCAGCCGGT
GCGTCGTCGATTAGGAAGCCGCCCAAGGGCGACGAGCAACCAGATTTTTTCGTTCCGATGCTCTATGACG
TGGGCACCCGCGATAGTCGCAGCATCATGGACGTGGCCGTTTTCCGTCTGTCGAAGCGTGACCGACGAGC
TGGCGAGGTGATCCGCTACGAGCTTCCAGACGGGCACGTAGAGGTTTCCGCAGGGCCGGCCGGCATGGCC
AGTGTGTGGGATTACGACCTGGTACTGATGGCGGTTTCCCATCTAACCGAATCCATGAACCGATACCGGG
AAGGGAAGGGAGACAAGCCCGGCCGCGTGTTCCGTCCACACGTTGCGGACGTACTCAAGTTCTGCCGGCG
AGCCGATGGCGGAAAGCAGAAAGACGACCTGGTAGAAACCTGCATTCGGTTAAACACCACGCACGTTGCC
ATGCAGCGTACGAAGAAGGCCAAGAACGGCCGCCTGGTGACGGTATCCGAGGGTGAAGCCTTGATTAGCC
GCTACAAGATCGTAAAGAGCGAAACCGGGCGGCCGGAGTACATCGAGATCGAGCTAGCTGATTGGATGTA
CCGCGAGATCACAGAAGGCAAGAACCCGGACGTGCTGACGGTTCACCCCGATTACTTTTTGATCGATCCC
GGCATCGGCCGTTTTCTCTACCGCCTGGCACGCCGCGCCGCAGGCAAGGCAGAAGCCAGATGGTTGTTCA
AGACGATCTACGAACGCAGTGGCAGCGCCGGAGAGTTCAAGAAGTTCTGTTTCACCGTGCGCAAGCTGAT
CGGGTCAAATGACCTGCCGGAGTACGATTTGAAGGAGGAGGCGGGGCAGGCTGGCCCGATCCTAGTCATG
CGCTACCGCAACCTGATCGAGGGCGAAGCATCCGCCGGTTCCTAATGTACGGAGCAGATGCTAGGGCAAA
TTGCCCTAGCAGGGGAAAAAGGTCGAAAAAGCTTCTTTCCTGTGGATAGCACGTACATTGGGAACCCAAA
GCCGTACATTGGGAACCGGAACCCGTACATTGGGAACCCAAAGCCGTACATTGGGAACCGGTCACACATG
TAAGTGACTGATATAAAAGAGAAAAAAGGCGATTTTTCCGCCTAAAACTCTTTAAAACTTATTAAAACTC
TTAAAACCCGCCTGGCCTGTGCATAACTGTCTGGCCAGCGCACAGCCGAACAGCTGCAAAAAGCGCCCAC
ATCAAGGCTCCGAGTGCGCGGAACCCCTATTTGTTTATTTTTCTAAATACATTCAAATATGTATCCGCTC
ATGAGACAATAACCCTGATAAATGCTTCAATAATATTGAAAAAGGAAGAGTATGGCTAAAATGAGAATAT
CACCGGAATTGAAAAAACTGATCGAAAAATACCGCTGCGTAAAAGATACGGAAGGAATGTCTCCTGCTAA
GGTATATAAGCTGGTGGGAGAAAATGAAAACCTATATTTAAAAATGACGGACAGCCGGTATAAAGGGACC
ACCTATGATGTGGAACGGGAAAAGGACATGATGCTATGGCTGGAAGGAAAGCTGCCTGTTCCAAAGGTCC
TGCACTTTGAACGGCATGATGGCTGGAGCAATCTGCTCATGAGTGAGGCCGATGGCGTCCTTTGCTCGGA
AGAGTATGAAGATGAACAAAGCCCTGAAAAGATTATCGAGCTGTATGCGGAGTGCATCAGGCTCTTTCAC
TCCATCGACATATCGGATTGTCCCTATACGAATAGCTTAGACAGCCGCTTAGCCGAATTGGATTACTTAC
TGAATAACGATCTGGCCGATGTGGATTGCGAAAACTGGGAAGAGGACACTCCATTTAAAGATCCGCGCGA
GCTGTATGATTTTTTAAAGACGGAAAAGCCCGAAGAGGAACTTGTCTTTTCCCACGGCGACCTGGGAGAC
AGCAACATCTTTGTGAAAGATGGCAAAGTAAGTGGCTTTATTGATCTTGGGAGAAGCGGCAGGGCGGACA
AGTGGTATGACATTGCCTTCTGCGTCCGGTCGCTCAGGGAGGATATCGGGGAAGAACAGTATGTCGAGCT
ATTTTTTGACTTACTGGGGATCAAGCCTGATTGGGAGAAAATAAAATATTATATTTTACTGGATGAATTG
TTTTAGCTGTCAGACCAAGTTTACTCATATATACTTTAGATTGATTTAAAACTTCATTTTTAATTTAAAA
GGATCTAGGTGAAGATCCTTTTTGATAATCTCATGACCAAAATCCCTTAACGTGAGTTTTCGTTCTAGCT
GTAACCTCGAAGCGTTTCACTTGTAACAACGATTGAGAATTTTTGTCATAAAATTGAAATACTTGGTTCG
CATTTTTGTCATCCGCGGTCAGCCGCAATTCTGACGAACTGCCCATTTAGCTGGAGATGATTGTACATCC
TTCACGTGAAAATTTCTCAAGCGCTGTGAACAAGGGTTCAGATTTTAGATTGAAAGGTGAGCCGTTGAAA
CACGTTCTTCTTGTCGATGACGACGTCGCTATGCGGCATCTTATTATTGAATACCTTACGATCCACGCCT
TCAAAGTGACCGCGGTAGCCGACAGCACCCAGTTCACAAGAGTACTCTCTTCCGCGACGGTCGATGTCGT
GGTTGTTGATCTAGATTTAGGTCGTGAAGATGGGCTCGAGATCGTTCGTAATCTGGCGGCAAAGTCTGAT
ATTCCAATCATAATTATCAGTGGCGACCGCCTTGAGGAGACGGATAAAGTTGTTGCACTCGAGCTAGGAG
CAAGTGATTTTATCGCTAAGCCGTTCAGTATCAGAGAGTTTCTAGCACGCATTCGGGTTGCCTTGCGCGT
GCGCCCCAACGTTGTCCGCTCCAAAGACCGACGGTCTTTTTGTTTTACTGACTGGACACTTAATCTCAGG
CAACGTCGCTTGATGTCCGAAGCTGGCGGTGAGGTGAAACTTACGGCAGGTGAGTTCAATCTTCTCCTCG
CGTTTTTAGAGAAACCCCGCGACGTTCTATCGCGCGAGCAACTTCTCATTGCCAGTCGAGTACGCGACGA
GGAGGTTTATGACAGGAGTATAGATGTTCTCATTTTGAGGCTGCGCCGCAAACTTGAGGCGGATCCGTCA
AGCCCTCAACTGATAAAAACAGCAAGAGGTGCCGGTTATTTCTTTGACGCGGACGTGCAGGTTTCGCACG
GGGGGACGATGGCAGCCTGAGCCAATTGCATTTGCCTCTTAATTATCTGGCTCAAAGGGTGACTGAGGAG
TAAGCGATGTGCCCATCACACTGACCACC
Features (pLannotate 1.2.2; 15 found; start..end, strand, type, name):
    182..770     +  rep_origin     ori: high-copy-number ColE1/pMB1/pBR322/pUC origin of replication
    906..930     +  misc_feature   LB T-DNA repeat: left border repeat from nopaline C58 T-DNA
   1096..1772    +  promoter       CaMV 35S promoter (enhanced): cauliflower mosaic virus 35S promoter with a duplicated enhancer region
   1797..1850    +  misc_feature   TMV Ω: translational enhancer from the tobacco mosaic virus 5'-leader sequence (Gallie et al., 1988)
   1859..2004    +  CDS            luciferase (fragment): firefly luciferase; luc
   2003..2191    +  intron         IV2 intron: modified second intron of the potato ST-LS1 gene (Vancanneyt et al., 1990)
   2190..3700    +  CDS            luciferase (fragment): firefly luciferase; luc
   3713..3965    +  terminator     NOS terminator: nopaline synthase terminator and poly(A) signal
   4050..4074    +  misc_feature   RB T-DNA repeat: right border repeat from nopaline C58 T-DNA
   4354..4983    +  CDS            pVS1 StaA: stability protein from the Pseudomonas plasmid pVS1 (Heeb et al., 2000)
   5412..6485    +  CDS            pVS1 RepA: replication protein from the Pseudomonas plasmid pVS1 (Heeb et al., 2000)
   6551..6745    +  rep_origin     pVS1 oriV: origin of replication for the Pseudomonas plasmid pVS1 (Heeb et al., 2000)
   6807..6911    +  promoter       AmpR promoter: bla
   6912..7706    +  CDS            KanR: aminoglycoside phosphotransferase; aphA-3; confers resistance to kanamycin
   7967..8767    +  CDS            virG: VIRG_AGRT9 - Protein inferred from homology: Swiss-Prot protein existence level 3. VirG is required for the positive regulation of at least two vir loci encoded by the Ti plasmid of A.tumefaciens. From Agrobacterium tumefaciens (strain 15955).
