[The description below was written by a language model from this plasmid's Addgene catalogue record and pLannotate feature annotations shown in this document.]
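Description:
pSB96 (pL2_pSB90_2x35S::fLUC-I::tNOS) is a binary plant expression vector for Agrobacterium-mediated transient expression of firefly luciferase. It is built on pSB90, a derivative of the Golden Gate/MoClo level 2 acceptor pAGM4723 to which a VirGN54D gene was added. The sequenced plasmid is about 8.8 kb. It carries a high-copy ColE1/pUC-type origin for propagation in E. coli and the pVS1 replication module (oriV, RepA and the StaA stability protein) for maintenance in Agrobacterium. Selection in bacteria is by kanamycin, through an aphA-3-type aminoglycoside phosphotransferase gene annotated downstream of a bla (AmpR) promoter.

The T-DNA is bounded by nopaline-type left and right border repeats and holds a single transcription unit; no plant selectable marker is annotated within it, consistent with transient rather than stable use. An enhanced CaMV 35S promoter with a duplicated enhancer region, followed by the TMV Ω translational enhancer leader, drives the firefly luciferase coding sequence, and the NOS terminator supplies the polyadenylation signal. The luciferase reading frame is interrupted by the modified IV2 intron from the potato ST-LS1 gene. Because bacteria cannot splice this intron, functional enzyme is produced only in plant cells, so the signal is not confounded by expression in Agrobacterium. The virG gene sits in the backbone outside the borders. According to the depositor it is the N54D variant, included to increase Agrobacterium virulence; the feature table identifies the gene as virG but does not itself confirm the mutation. The plasmid serves as a luciferase reporter for transient plant transformation assays, and the associated work concerns transient expression in Catharanthus roseus seedlings.
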