Addgene plasmid #123188: pSB96 - pL2_pSB90_2x35S::fLUC-I::tNOS
Purpose: binary plant vector for transient fLUC (with intron) expression
Depositing lab: Erin Cram & Carolyn Lee-Parsons. Depositing organization: Northeastern University. Publication: EASI Transformation: An Efficient Transient Expression Method for Analyzing Gene Function in Catharanthus roseus Seedlings. Mortensen S, Bernal-Franco D, Cole LF, Sathitloetsakun S, Cram EJ, Lee-Parsons CWT. Front Plant Sci. 2019 Jun 11;10:755. doi: 10.3389/fpls.2019.00755. eCollection 2019. PubMed 31263474.
Backbone
  Vector backbone: pSB90
  Backbone manufacturer: Modified from pAGM4723 (Weber et al., 2011; DOI:10.1371/journal.pone.0016765) by the addition of the VirGN54D gene
  Backbone size w/o insert (bp): 5874
  Vector type: Plant Expression, Luciferase
Growth in bacteria
  Bacterial resistance: Kanamycin, 50 μg/mL
  Growth temperature: 37°C
  Growth strain: DH5alpha
  Copy number: High Copy
Gene/Insert
  Gene/Insert name: 2x35S::fLUC-I::tNOS and VirGN54D in the vector backbone
  Species: Synthetic
  Insert size (bp): 2973
  Cloning method: Restriction Enzyme; 5′ cloning site Unknown (unknown if destroyed); 3′ cloning site Unknown (unknown if destroyed)
  Sequencing primers: 5′ n/a
Terms and licenses: Academic/Nonprofit Terms; Industry Terms: Not Available to Industry
Depositor comments: Transient fLUC expression vector for plants; Intron avoids expression in Agrobacteria; Increased virulence in Agrobacteria through VirGN54D in the vector backbone.
How to cite: pSB96 - pL2_pSB90_2x35S::fLUC-I::tNOS was a gift from Erin Cram & Carolyn Lee-Parsons (Addgene plasmid # 123188 ; http://n2t.net/addgene:123188 ; RRID:Addgene_123188)
